Addgene plasmid #90382: pLminP_Luc2P_RE44
Purpose: Hedgehog - Gli1 gene reporter
Depositing lab: Ramnik Xavier. Depositing organization: Broad Institute. Publication: Simultaneous Pathway Activity Inference and Gene Expression Analysis Using RNA Sequencing. O'Connell DJ, Kolde R, Sooknah M, Graham DB, Sundberg TB, Latorre IJ, Mikkelsen TS, Xavier RJ. Cell Syst. 2016 May 25;2(5):323-34. doi: 10.1016/j.cels.2016.04.011. Epub 2016 May 19. PubMed 27211859.
Backbone
  Vector backbone: pLenti7.3
  Backbone manufacturer: Thermo Fisher
  Backbone size w/o insert (bp): 7251
  Total vector size (bp): 9293
  Vector type: Lentiviral
  Selectable markers: eGFP
Growth in bacteria
  Bacterial resistance: Ampicillin, 100 μg/mL
  Growth temperature: 37°C
  Growth strain: NEB Stable
  Copy number: High Copy
Gene/Insert
  Gene/Insert name: Firefly luciferase (alt name: Luc2P)
  Species: P. pyralis
  Insert size (bp): 1776
  Promoter: GLI
  Cloning method: Gibson Cloning
  Sequencing primers: 5′ GGTACAGTGCAGGGGAAAGA
Resource information
  A portion of this plasmid was derived from a plasmid made by: pGL4.29 reporter vector (Promega)
Terms and licenses: Academic/Nonprofit Terms; Industry Terms: Not Available to Industry
How to cite: pLminP_Luc2P_RE44 was a gift from Ramnik Xavier (Addgene plasmid # 90382 ; http://n2t.net/addgene:90382 ; RRID:Addgene_90382)
