[The description below was written by a language model from this plasmid's Addgene catalogue record and pLannotate feature annotations shown in this document.]
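Description:
pLminP_Luc2P_RE44 is a lentiviral transcriptional reporter for Hedgehog pathway activity, read out through Gli1-responsive transcription. It is built on the pLenti7.3 backbone, with part of the reporter cassette derived from a pGL4.29-type luciferase vector. In bacteria it is maintained through a high-copy ColE1/pUC origin and selected with ampicillin (AmpR, β-lactamase). An f1 origin and remnants of a lac/T7/T3 cloning region are also present. The viral portion has a third-generation, self-inactivating layout. An RSV promoter drives a truncated HIV-1 5' LTR, followed by the Ψ packaging signal with a gag fragment, the RRE for Rev-dependent export of the genomic RNA, and the cPPT/CTS. A ΔU3 3' LTR closes the unit and silences LTR promoter activity after integration.

The reporter cassette places a minimal TATA-box promoter (minP), which has low basal activity, upstream of the synthetic luc2 firefly luciferase fused to an hPEST degradation sequence (Luc2P). The destabilised enzyme turns over quickly, so signal tracks changes in transcription more closely. The catalogue lists the promoter as GLI, implying a Gli response element ahead of minP. That element is not separately annotated in the feature table, though an unannotated gap lies between the cPPT/CTS and minP. A WPRE follows the luciferase to enhance transcript expression. A downstream SV40 promoter drives Emerald GFP constitutively, which serves as the marker for transduced mammalian cells in place of a drug selection. The sequenced record is slightly shorter (9,216 nt) than the catalogued total size. The construct belongs to a set of pathway reporters used to infer signalling activity in transduced cells.
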