Features (pLannotate 1.2.2; 28 found; start..end, strand, type, name):
      3..229     +  promoter       RSV promoter: Rous sarcoma virus enhancer/promoter
    230..410     +  LTR            5' LTR (truncated): truncated 5' long terminal repeat (LTR) from HIV-1
    457..582     +  misc_feature   HIV-1 Ψ: packaging signal of human immunodeficiency virus type 1
    566..929     +  CDS            HIV-1 gag (fragment): gag protein from human immunodeficiency virus 1; gag
   1075..1308    +  misc_feature   RRE: The Rev response element (RRE) of HIV-1 allows for Rev-dependent mRNA export from the nucleus to the cytoplasm.
   1685..1785    +  CDS            Rev (fragment): human immunodeficiency virus 1 (HIV-1) Rev protein; rev; enhances nuclear export of unspliced and incompletely spliced viral mRNAs
   1804..1921    +  misc_feature   cPPT/CTS: central polypurine tract and central termination sequence of HIV-1
   2048..2079    +  promoter       minP: minimal TATA-box promoter with low basal activity
   2112..3761    +  CDS            luciferase: firefly luciferase synthetic luc2 version of the luciferase gene
   3765..3884    +  CDS            hPEST: PEST degradation sequence from mouse ornithine decarboxylase human codon-optimized
   3976..4564    +  misc_feature   WPRE: woodchuck hepatitis virus posttranscriptional regulatory element
   4579..4895    +  promoter       SV40 promoter: SV40 enhancer and early promoter
   4946..5665    +  CDS            EmGFP: Emerald GFP mammalian codon-optimized
   5664..5735    +  CDS            nef (fragment): NEF_HV1Z2 - Experimental evidence at protein level: Swiss-Prot protein existence level 1. Extracellular Nef protein targets CD4(+) T-lymphocytes for apoptosis by interacting with CXCR4 surface receptors. From Human immunodeficiency virus type 1 group M subtype D (isolate Z2/CDC-Z34) (HIV-1).
   5737..5970    +  LTR            3' LTR (ΔU3): self-inactivating 3' long terminal repeat (LTR) from HIV-1
   6042..6163    +  polyA_signal   SV40 poly(A) signal: SV40 polyadenylation signal
   6203..6338    +  rep_origin     SV40 ori: SV40 origin of replication
   6359..6377    -  promoter       T7 promoter: promoter for bacteriophage T7 RNA polymerase
   6385..6540    +  CDS            lacZα (fragment): LacZα fragment of β-galactosidase; lacZ fragment
   6545..6973    +  rep_origin     f1 ori (sequence partly withheld): f1 bacteriophage origin of replication; arrow indicates direction of (+) strand synthesis
   7026..7130    +  promoter       AmpR promoter: bla
   7131..7991    +  CDS            AmpR: β-lactamase; bla; confers resistance to ampicillin, carbenicillin, and related antibiotics
   8162..8750    +  rep_origin     ori: high-copy-number ColE1/pMB1/pBR322/pUC origin of replication
   8933..9025    +  CDS            lacI (fragment): lac repressor; lacI; The lac repressor binds to the lac operator to inhibit transcription in E. coli. This inhibition can be relieved by adding lactose or isopropyl-β-D-thiogalactopyranoside (IPTG).
   9038..9059    +  protein_bind   CAP binding site: CAP binding activates transcription in the presence of cAMP. E. coli catabolite activator protein
   9074..9104    +  promoter       lac promoter: promoter for the E. coli lac operon
   9112..9128    +  protein_bind   lac operator: The lac repressor binds to the lac operator to inhibit transcription in E. coli. This inhibition can be relieved by adding lactose or isopropyl-β-D-thiogalactopyranoside (IPTG). lac repressor encoded by lacI
   9173..9191    +  promoter       T3 promoter: promoter for bacteriophage T3 RNA polymerase
>Addgene plasmid #90382 | pLminP_Luc2P_RE44 | addgene full sequence | sequence record 369837 | Addgene NGS Result
AATGTAGTCTTATGCAATACTCTTGTAGTCTTGCAACATGGTAACGATGAGTTAGCAACATGCCTTACAA
GGAGAGAAAAAGCACCGTGCATGCCGATTGGTGGAAGTAAGGTGGTACGATCGTGCCTTATTAGGAAGGC
AACAGACGGGTCTGACATGGATTGGACGAACCACTGAATTGCCGCATTGCAGAGATATTGTATTTAAGTG
CCTAGCTCGATACATAAACGGGTCTCTCTGGTTAGACCAGATCTGAGCCTGGGAGCTCTCTGGCTAACTA
GGGAACCCACTGCTTAAGCCTCAATAAAGCTTGCCTTGAGTGCTTCAAGTAGTGTGTGCCCGTCTGTTGT
GTGACTCTGGTAACTAGAGATCCCTCAGACCCTTTTAGTCAGTGTGGAAAATCTCTAGCAGTGGCGCCCG
AACAGGGACTTGAAAGCGAAAGGGAAACCAGAGGAGCTCTCTCGACGCAGGACTCGGCTTGCTGAAGCGC
GCACGGCAAGAGGCGAGGGGCGGCGACTGGTGAGTACGCCAAAAATTTTGACTAGCGGAGGCTAGAAGGA
GAGAGATGGGTGCGAGAGCGTCAGTATTAAGCGGGGGAGAATTAGATCGCGATGGGAAAAAATTCGGTTA
AGGCCAGGGGGAAAGAAAAAATATAAATTAAAACATATAGTATGGGCAAGCAGGGAGCTAGAACGATTCG
CAGTTAATCCTGGCCTGTTAGAAACATCAGAAGGCTGTAGACAAATACTGGGACAGCTACAACCATCCCT
TCAGACAGGATCAGAAGAACTTAGATCATTATATAATACAGTAGCAACCCTCTATTGTGTGCATCAAAGG
ATAGAGATAAAAGACACCAAGGAAGCTTTAGACAAGATAGAGGAAGAGCAAAACAAAAGTAAGACCACCG
CACAGCAAGCGGCCGCTGATCTTCAGACCTGGAGGAGGAGATATGAGGGACAATTGGAGAAGTGAATTAT
ATAAATATAAAGTAGTAAAAATTGAACCATTAGGAGTAGCACCCACCAAGGCAAAGAGAAGAGTGGTGCA
GAGAGAAAAAAGAGCAGTGGGAATAGGAGCTTTGTTCCTTGGGTTCTTGGGAGCAGCAGGAAGCACTATG
GGCGCAGCGTCAATGACGCTGACGGTACAGGCCAGACAATTATTGTCTGGTATAGTGCAGCAGCAGAACA
ATTTGCTGAGGGCTATTGAGGCGCAACAGCATCTGTTGCAACTCACAGTCTGGGGCATCAAGCAGCTCCA
GGCAAGAATCCTGGCTGTGGAAAGATACCTAAAGGATCAACAGCTCCTGGGGATTTGGGGTTGCTCTGGA
AAACTCATTTGCACCACTGCTGTGCCTTGGAATGCTAGTTGGAGTAATAAATCTCTGGAACAGATTTGGA
ATCACACGACCTGGATGGAGTGGGACAGAGAAATTAACAATTACACAAGCTTAATACACTCCTTAATTGA
AGAATCGCAAAACCAGCAAGAAAAGAATGAACAAGAATTATTGGAATTAGATAAATGGGCAAGTTTGTGG
AATTGGTTTAACATAACAAATTGGCTGTGGTATATAAAATTATTCATAATGATAGTAGGAGGCTTGGTAG
GTTTAAGAATAGTTTTTGCTGTACTTTCTATAGTGAATAGAGTTAGGCAGGGATATTCACCATTATCGTT
TCAGACCCACCTCCCAACCCCGAGGGGACCCGACAGGCCCGAAGGAATAGAAGAAGAAGGTGGAGAGAGA
GACAGAGACAGATCCATTCGATTAGTGAACGGATCTCGACGGTATCGGTTAACTTTTAAAAGAAAAGGGG
GGATTGGGGGGTACAGTGCAGGGGAAAGAATAGTAGACATAATAGCAACAGACATACAAACTAAAGAATT
ACAAAAACAAATTACAAAAATTCAAAATTTTATCGATCGCACCAGCGTGTGGATCGACCACCCACGACCA
CCCACGACCACCCACGACCACCCACGACCACCCACGACCACCCACGATCCGAGAACAGATCTGGCCTCGG
CGGCCAAGCTTAGACACTAGAGGGTATATAATGGAAGCTCGACTTCCAGCTTGGCAATCCGGTACTGTTG
GTAAAGCCACCATGGAAGATGCCAAAAACATTAAGAAGGGCCCAGCGCCATTCTACCCACTCGAAGACGG
GACCGCCGGCGAGCAGCTGCACAAAGCCATGAAGCGCTACGCCCTGGTGCCCGGCACCATCGCCTTTACC
GACGCACATATCGAGGTGGACATTACCTACGCCGAGTACTTCGAGATGAGCGTTCGGCTGGCAGAAGCTA
TGAAGCGCTATGGGCTGAATACAAACCATCGGATCGTGGTGTGCAGCGAGAATAGCTTGCAGTTCTTCAT
GCCCGTGTTGGGTGCCCTGTTCATCGGTGTGGCTGTGGCCCCAGCTAACGACATCTACAACGAGCGCGAG
CTGCTGAACAGCATGGGCATCAGCCAGCCCACCGTCGTATTCGTGAGCAAGAAAGGGCTGCAAAAGATCC
TCAACGTGCAAAAGAAGCTACCGATCATACAAAAGATCATCATCATGGATAGCAAGACCGACTACCAGGG
CTTCCAAAGCATGTACACCTTCGTGACTTCCCATTTGCCACCCGGCTTCAACGAGTACGACTTCGTGCCC
GAGAGCTTCGACCGGGACAAAACCATCGCCCTGATCATGAACAGTAGTGGCAGTACCGGATTGCCCAAGG
GCGTAGCCCTACCGCACCGCACCGCTTGTGTCCGATTCAGTCATGCCCGCGACCCCATCTTCGGCAACCA
GATCATCCCCGACACCGCTATCCTCAGCGTGGTGCCATTTCACCACGGCTTCGGCATGTTCACCACGCTG
GGCTACTTGATCTGCGGCTTTCGGGTCGTGCTCATGTACCGCTTCGAGGAGGAGCTATTCTTGCGCAGCT
TGCAAGACTATAAGATTCAATCTGCCCTGCTGGTGCCCACACTATTTAGCTTCTTCGCTAAGAGCACTCT
CATCGACAAGTACGACCTAAGCAACTTGCACGAGATCGCCAGCGGCGGGGCGCCGCTCAGCAAGGAGGTA
GGTGAGGCCGTGGCCAAACGCTTCCACCTACCAGGCATCCGCCAGGGCTACGGCCTGACAGAAACAACCA
GCGCCATTCTGATCACCCCCGAAGGGGACGACAAGCCTGGCGCAGTAGGCAAGGTGGTGCCCTTCTTCGA
GGCTAAGGTGGTGGACTTGGACACCGGTAAGACACTGGGTGTGAACCAGCGCGGCGAGCTGTGCGTCCGT
GGCCCCATGATCATGAGCGGCTACGTTAACAACCCCGAGGCTACAAACGCTCTCATCGACAAGGACGGCT
GGCTGCACAGCGGCGACATCGCCTACTGGGACGAGGACGAGCACTTCTTCATCGTGGACCGGCTGAAGAG
CCTGATCAAATACAAGGGCTACCAGGTAGCCCCAGCCGAACTGGAGAGCATCCTGCTGCAACACCCCAAC
ATCTTCGACGCCGGGGTCGCCGGCCTGCCCGACGACGATGCCGGCGAGCTGCCCGCCGCAGTCGTCGTGC
TGGAACACGGTAAAACCATGACCGAGAAGGAGATCGTGGACTATGTGGCCAGCCAGGTTACAACCGCCAA
GAAGCTGCGCGGTGGTGTTGTGTTCGTGGACGAGGTGCCTAAAGGACTGACCGGCAAGTTGGACGCCCGC
AAGATCCGCGAGATTCTCATTAAGGCCAAGAAGGGCGGCAAGATCGCCGTGAATTCTCACGGCTTCCCTC
CCGAGGTGGAGGAGCAGGCCGCCGGCACCCTGCCCATGAGCTGCGCCCAGGAGAGCGGCATGGATAGACA
CCCTGCTGCTTGCGCCAGCGCCAGGATCAACGTCTAAGGCCGCGACTCTAGAACGCGTCACTGCGGCTAT
CTAGGTTATGAGTCTGACTACAGACATCAGCGCGTACCGGTTAGTAATGATCGACAATCAACCTCTGGAT
TACAAAATTTGTGAAAGATTGACTGGTATTCTTAACTATGTTGCTCCTTTTACGCTATGTGGATACGCTG
CTTTAATGCCTTTGTATCATGCTATTGCTTCCCGTATGGCTTTCATTTTCTCCTCCTTGTATAAATCCTG
GTTGCTGTCTCTTTATGAGGAGTTGTGGCCCGTTGTCAGGCAACGTGGCGTGGTGTGCACTGTGTTTGCT
GACGCAACCCCCACTGGTTGGGGCATTGCCACCACCTGTCAGCTCCTTTCCGGGACTTTCGCTTTCCCCC
TCCCTATTGCCACGGCGGAACTCATCGCCGCCTGCCTTGCCCGCTGCTGGACAGGGGCTCGGCTGTTGGG
CACTGACAATTCCGTGGTGTTGTCGGGGAAGCTGACGTCCTTTCCATGGCTGCTCGCCTGTGTTGCCACC
TGGATTCTGCGCGGGACGTCCTTCTGCTACGTCCCTTCGGCCCTCAATCCAGCGGACCTTCCTTCCCGCG
GCCTGCTGCCGGCTCTGCGGCCTCTTCCGCGTCTTCGCCTTCGCCCTCAGACGAGTCGGATCTCCCTTTG
GGCCGCCTCCCCGCCTGGCGATGGTACCGGTGTGGAAAGTCCCCAGGCTCCCCAGCAGGCAGAAGTATGC
AAAGCATGCATCTCAATTAGTCAGCAACCAGGTGTGGAAAGTCCCCAGGCTCCCCAGCAGGCAGAAGTAT
GCAAAGCATGCATCTCAATTAGTCAGCAACCATAGTCCCGCCCCTAACTCCGCCCATCCCGCCCCTAACT
CCGCCCAGTTCCGCCCATTCTCCGCCCCATGGCTGACTAATTTTTTTTATTTATGCAGAGGCCGAGGCCG
CCTCTGCCTCTGAGCTATTCCAGAAGTAGTGAGGAGGCTTTTTTGGAGGCCTAGGCTTTTGCAAAAAGCT
CCCGGGAGCTTGTATATCCATTTTCGGATCTGATCAGCACCTAGCATGGTGAGCAAGGGCGAGGAGCTGT
TCACCGGGGTGGTGCCCATCCTGGTCGAGCTGGACGGCGACGTAAACGGCCACAAGTTCAGCGTGTCCGG
CGAGGGCGAGGGCGATGCCACCTACGGCAAGCTGACCCTGAAGTTCATCTGCACCACCGGCAAGCTGCCC
GTGCCCTGGCCCACCCTCGTGACCACCTTCACCTACGGCGTGCAGTGCTTCGCCCGCTACCCCGACCACA
TGAAGCAGCACGACTTCTTCAAGTCCGCCATGCCCGAAGGCTACGTCCAGGAGCGCACCATCTTCTTCAA
GGACGACGGCAACTACAAGACCCGCGCCGAGGTGAAGTTCGAGGGCGACACCCTGGTGAACCGCATCGAG
CTGAAGGGCATCGACTTCAAGGAGGACGGCAACATCCTGGGGCACAAGCTGGAGTACAACTACAACAGCC
ACAAGGTCTATATCACCGCCGACAAGCAGAAGAACGGCATCAAGGTGAACTTCAAGACCCGCCACAACAT
CGAGGACGGCAGCGTGCAGCTCGCCGACCACTACCAGCAGAACACCCCCATCGGCGACGGCCCCGTGCTG
CTGCCCGACAACCACTACCTGAGCACCCAGTCCGCCCTGAGCAAAGACCCCAACGAGAAGCGCGATCACA
TGGTCCTGCTGGAGTTCGTGACCGCCGCCGGGATCACTCTCGGCATGGACGAGCTGTACAAGTAAGGTAC
CTTTAAGACCAATGACTTACAAGGCAGCTGTAGATCTTAGCCACTTTTTAAAAGAAAAGGGGGGACTGGA
AGGGCTAATTCACTCCCAACGAAGACAAGATCTGCTTTTTGCTTGTACTGGGTCTCTCTGGTTAGACCAG
ATCTGAGCCTGGGAGCTCTCTGGCTAACTAGGGAACCCACTGCTTAAGCCTCAATAAAGCTTGCCTTGAG
TGCTTCAAGTAGTGTGTGCCCGTCTGTTGTGTGACTCTGGTAACTAGAGATCCCTCAGACCCTTTTAGTC
AGTGTGGAAAATCTCTAGCAGTAGTAGTTCATGTCATCTTATTATTCAGTATTTATAACTTGCAAAGAAA
TGAATATCAGAGAGTGAGAGGAACTTGTTTATTGCAGCTTATAATGGTTACAAATAAAGCAATAGCATCA
CAAATTTCACAAATAAAGCATTTTTTTCACTGCATTCTAGTTGTGGTTTGTCCAAACTCATCAATGTATC
TTATCATGTCTGGCTCTAGCTATCCCGCCCCTAACTCCGCCCATCCCGCCCCTAACTCCGCCCAGTTCCG
CCCATTCTCCGCCCCATGGCTGACTAATTTTTTTTATTTATGCAGAGGCCGAGGCCGCCTCGGCCTCTGA
GCTATTCCAGAAGTAGTGAGGAGGCTTTTTTGGAGGCCTAGGGACGTACCCAATTCGCCCTATAGTGAGT
CGTATTACGCGCGCTCACTGGCCGTCGTTTTACAACGTCGTGACTGGGAAAACCCTGGCGTTACCCAACT
TAATCGCCTTGCAGCACATCCCCCTTTCGCCAGCTGGCGTAATAGCGAAGAGGCCCGCACCGATCGCCCT
TCCCAACAGTTGCGCAGCCTGAATGGCGAATGGG
[124 nt withheld, positions 6545-6668]
C
[91 nt withheld, positions 6670-6760]
A
[49 nt withheld, positions 6762-6810]
CCTTTGACGTTGGAGTCCACGTTCTTT
[37 nt withheld, positions 6838-6874]
ACCCTATCTCGGTCTATTCTTTTGATTTATAAGGGATTTTGCCGATTTCGGCCTATTGGTTAAAAAATGA
GCTGATTTAACAAAAATTTAACGCGAATTTTAACAAAATATTAACGCTTACAATTTAGGTGGCACTTTTC
GGGGAAATGTGCGCGGAACCCCTATTTGTTTATTTTTCTAAATACATTCAAATATGTATCCGCTCATGAG
ACAATAACCCTGATAAATGCTTCAATAATATTGAAAAAGGAAGAGTATGAGTATTCAACATTTCCGTGTC
GCCCTTATTCCCTTTTTTGCGGCATTTTGCCTTCCTGTTTTTGCTCACCCAGAAACGCTGGTGAAAGTAA
AAGATGCTGAAGATCAGTTGGGTGCACGAGTGGGTTACATCGAACTGGATCTCAACAGCGGTAAGATCCT
TGAGAGTTTTCGCCCCGAAGAACGTTTTCCAATGATGAGCACTTTTAAAGTTCTGCTATGTGGCGCGGTA
TTATCCCGTATTGACGCCGGGCAAGAGCAACTCGGTCGCCGCATACACTATTCTCAGAATGACTTGGTTG
AGTACTCACCAGTCACAGAAAAGCATCTTACGGATGGCATGACAGTAAGAGAATTATGCAGTGCTGCCAT
AACCATGAGTGATAACACTGCGGCCAACTTACTTCTGACAACGATCGGAGGACCGAAGGAGCTAACCGCT
TTTTTGCACAACATGGGGGATCATGTAACTCGCCTTGATCGTTGGGAACCGGAGCTGAATGAAGCCATAC
CAAACGACGAGCGTGACACCACGATGCCTGTAGCAATGGCAACAACGTTGCGCAAACTATTAACTGGCGA
ACTACTTACTCTAGCTTCCCGGCAACAATTAATAGACTGGATGGAGGCGGATAAAGTTGCAGGACCACTT
CTGCGCTCGGCCCTTCCGGCTGGCTGGTTTATTGCTGATAAATCTGGAGCCGGTGAGCGTGGGTCTCGCG
GTATCATTGCAGCACTGGGGCCAGATGGTAAGCCCTCCCGTATCGTAGTTATCTACACGACGGGGAGTCA
GGCAACTATGGATGAACGAAATAGACAGATCGCTGAGATAGGTGCCTCACTGATTAAGCATTGGTAACTG
TCAGACCAAGTTTACTCATATATACTTTAGATTGATTTAAAACTTCATTTTTAATTTAAAAGGATCTAGG
TGAAGATCCTTTTTGATAATCTCATGACCAAAATCCCTTAACGTGAGTTTTCGTTCCACTGAGCGTCAGA
CCCCGTAGAAAAGATCAAAGGATCTTCTTGAGATCCTTTTTTTCTGCGCGTAATCTGCTGCTTGCAAACA
AAAAAACCACCGCTACCAGCGGTGGTTTGTTTGCCGGATCAAGAGCTACCAACTCTTTTTCCGAAGGTAA
CTGGCTTCAGCAGAGCGCAGATACCAAATACTGTTCTTCTAGTGTAGCCGTAGTTAGGCCACCACTTCAA
GAACTCTGTAGCACCGCCTACATACCTCGCTCTGCTAATCCTGTTACCAGTGGCTGCTGCCAGTGGCGAT
AAGTCGTGTCTTACCGGGTTGGACTCAAGACGATAGTTACCGGATAAGGCGCAGCGGTCGGGCTGAACGG
GGGGTTCGTGCACACAGCCCAGCTTGGAGCGAACGACCTACACCGAACTGAGATACCTACAGCGTGAGCT
ATGAGAAAGCGCCACGCTTCCCGAAGGGAGAAAGGCGGACAGGTATCCGGTAAGCGGCAGGGTCGGAACA
GGAGAGCGCACGAGGGAGCTTCCAGGGGGAAACGCCTGGTATCTTTATAGTCCTGTCGGGTTTCGCCACC
TCTGACTTGAGCGTCGATTTTTGTGATGCTCGTCAGGGGGGCGGAGCCTATGGAAAAACGCCAGCAACGC
GGCCTTTTTACGGTTCCTGGCCTTTTGCTGGCCTTTTGCTCACATGTTCTTTCCTGCGTTATCCCCTGAT
TCTGTGGATAACCGTATTACCGCCTTTGAGTGAGCTGATACCGCTCGCCGCAGCCGAACGACCGAGCGCA
GCGAGTCAGTGAGCGAGGAAGCGGAAGAGCGCCCAATACGCAAACCGCCTCTCCCCGCGCGTTGGCCGAT
TCATTAATGCAGCTGGCACGACAGGTTTCCCGACTGGAAAGCGGGCAGTGAGCGCAACGCAATTAATGTG
AGTTAGCTCACTCATTAGGCACCCCAGGCTTTACACTTTATGCTTCCGGCTCGTATGTTGTGTGGAATTG
TGAGCGGATAACAATTTCACACAGGAAACAGCTATGACCATGATTACGCCAAGCGCGCAATTAACCCTCA
CTAAAGGGAACAAAAGCTGGAGCTGCAAGCTT
